Addgene plasmid #78289: AgDD
Purpose: create protein aggregates in living cells
Depositing lab: Thomas Wandless. Depositing organization: Stanford University. Publication: A method to rapidly create protein aggregates in living cells. Miyazaki Y, Mizumoto K, Dey G, Kudo T, Perrino J, Chen LC, Meyer T, Wandless TJ. Nat Commun. 2016 May 27;7:11689. doi: 10.1038/ncomms11689. PubMed 27229621.
Backbone
  Vector backbone: PiggyBac transformation vector pB
  Backbone size w/o insert (bp): 6652
  Total vector size (bp): 7739
  Vector type: Mammalian Expression
Growth in bacteria
  Bacterial resistance: Ampicillin, 100 μg/mL
  Growth temperature: 37°C
  Growth strain: DH5alpha
  Copy number: High Copy
Gene/Insert
  Gene/Insert name: NES-L106P-sfGFP (alt name: AgDD)
  Species: H. sapiens (human)
  Insert size (bp): 1087
  GenBank ID: NM_000801 AB971579
  Entrez Gene: FKBP1A (a.k.a. FKBP-12, FKBP-1A, FKBP1, FKBP12, PKC12, PKCI2, PPIASE)
  Promoter: pCAG
  Tag / fusion protein: MLALKLAGLDI (N terminal on insert)
  Cloning method: Restriction Enzyme; 5′ cloning site EcoRI (not destroyed); 3′ cloning site HpaI (not destroyed)
  Sequencing primers: 5′ YM213--5' atgccttcttctttttcctacagct; 3′ YM215--5' gatgagtttggacaaaccacaact
Terms and licenses: Academic/Nonprofit Terms; Industry Terms: Not Available to Industry
How to cite: AgDD was a gift from Thomas Wandless (Addgene plasmid # 78289 ; http://n2t.net/addgene:78289 ; RRID:Addgene_78289)
