[The description below was written by a language model from this plasmid's Addgene catalogue record and pLannotate feature annotations shown in this document.]
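Description:
AgDD is a mammalian expression plasmid built on a PiggyBac transformation vector (pB) backbone, about 7.7 kb in total, designed to create protein aggregates in living cells. It is maintained in E. coli as a high-copy plasmid through a ColE1/pUC-type origin and selected with ampicillin via the β-lactamase gene. An f1 origin and remnants of a lac promoter/operator and lacZα region are also present as cloning-vector carryover. The generated feature table does not annotate the PiggyBac terminal repeats or any mammalian selection marker, so the transposon boundaries cannot be placed from this record. It does pick up a cPPT/CTS element upstream of the promoter, plus small fragments matched to lambda phage and G-CSF sequences that are probably incidental annotation hits.

The roughly 1.1 kb insert, cloned between EcoRI and HpaI, encodes NES-L106P-sfGFP. A short N-terminal peptide, which the insert name indicates is a nuclear export signal, is fused to the L106P mutant of human FKBP12 (FKBP1A). This mutant is a destabilizing domain that is stabilized by the ligand Shield-1, and it is followed by superfolder GFP. Expression is driven by the CAG promoter, annotated here as the CMV enhancer, chicken β-actin promoter and chimeric β-actin/β-globin intron, and is terminated by an SV40 polyadenylation signal. The destabilizing domain's ligand dependence suggests that controlling ligand availability governs the folding state of the fusion, while the GFP moiety would allow the resulting aggregates to be followed by fluorescence. The record itself states only the aggregate-forming purpose, not the mechanism. The PiggyBac backbone would normally permit transposase-mediated genomic integration for stable expression, although the record does not describe that use.
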