Features (pLannotate 1.2.2; 20 found; start..end, strand, type, name):
     46..366     +  CDS            DD: destabilization domain that can be stabilized by Shield1 in the ProteoTuner™ system L106P mutant of FKBP12
    373..1083    +  CDS            Superfolder GFP: Superfolder GFP is a basic (constitutively fluorescent) green fluorescent protein published in 2005, derived from Aequorea victoria. It is reported to be a very rapidly-maturing weak dimer.
   1090..1211    +  polyA_signal   SV40 poly(A) signal: SV40 polyadenylation signal
   1229..1320    +  ncRNA          G-CSF SLDE: Accession: RF00183 - G-CSF factor stem-loop destabilising element (SLDE)
   2017..2484    +  CDS            B (fragment): PORTL_LAMBD - Experimental evidence at protein level: Swiss-Prot protein existence level 1. Forms the portal vertex of the capsid (PubMed:6228056, PubMed:6232391). This portal plays critical roles in head assembly, genome packaging, neck/tail attachment, and genome ejection (Probable). The portal protein multimerizes as a single ring-shaped homododecamer arranged around a central channel (PubMed:6232391). Binds to the terminase subunits to form the packaging machine (PubMed:7799432). From Escherichia phage lambda (Bacteriophage lambda).
   2522..2538    -  protein_bind   lac operator: The lac repressor binds to the lac operator to inhibit transcription in E. coli. This inhibition can be relieved by adding lactose or isopropyl-β-D-thiogalactopyranoside (IPTG). lac repressor encoded by lacI
   2546..2576    -  promoter       lac promoter: promoter for the E. coli lac operon
   2591..2612    -  protein_bind   CAP binding site: CAP binding activates transcription in the presence of cAMP. E. coli catabolite activator protein
   2625..2717    -  CDS            lacI (fragment): lac repressor; lacI; The lac repressor binds to the lac operator to inhibit transcription in E. coli. This inhibition can be relieved by adding lactose or isopropyl-β-D-thiogalactopyranoside (IPTG).
   2900..3488    -  rep_origin     ori: high-copy-number ColE1/pMB1/pBR322/pUC origin of replication
   3659..4519    -  CDS            AmpR: β-lactamase; bla; confers resistance to ampicillin, carbenicillin, and related antibiotics
   4520..4624    -  promoter       AmpR promoter: bla
   4677..5105    -  rep_origin     f1 ori (sequence partly withheld): f1 bacteriophage origin of replication; arrow indicates direction of (+) strand synthesis
   5110..5265    -  CDS            lacZα (fragment): LacZα fragment of β-galactosidase; lacZ fragment
   5267..5386    +  CDS            B (fragment): PORTL_LAMBD - Experimental evidence at protein level: Swiss-Prot protein existence level 1. Forms the portal vertex of the capsid (PubMed:6228056, PubMed:6232391). This portal plays critical roles in head assembly, genome packaging, neck/tail attachment, and genome ejection (Probable). The portal protein multimerizes as a single ring-shaped homododecamer arranged around a central channel (PubMed:6232391). Binds to the terminase subunits to form the packaging machine (PubMed:7799432). From Escherichia phage lambda (Bacteriophage lambda).
   5887..6003    +  misc_feature   cPPT/CTS: central polypurine tract and central termination sequence of HIV-1
   6025..6404    +  enhancer       CMV enhancer: human cytomegalovirus immediate early enhancer
   6407..6682    +  promoter       chicken β-actin promoter: No description available
   6683..7691    +  intron         chimeric intron: chimera between introns from chicken β-actin and rabbit β-globin
   7689..6       +  CDS            HBB (fragment) (across the origin): HBB_LEPEU - Experimental evidence at protein level: Swiss-Prot protein existence level 1. Involved in oxygen transport from the lung to the various peripheral tissues. From Lepus europaeus (European hare).
>Addgene plasmid #78289 | AgDD | depositor full sequence | sequence record 146162 | AgDD sequence 7739 bps
GAATTCGCCACCATGCTGGCCCTGAAGCTGGCTGGTCTAGATATTGGAGTGCAGGTGGAAACCATCTCCC
CAGGAGACGGGCGCACCTTCCCCAAGCGCGGCCAGACCTGTGTGGTGCACTACACCGGGATGCTTGAAGA
TGGAAAGAAAGTCGATTCCTCCCGGGACAGAAACAAGCCCTTTAAGTTTATGCTAGGCAAGCAGGAGGTG
ATCCGAGGCTGGGAAGAAGGGGTTGCCCAGATGAGTGTGGGTCAGAGAGCCAAACTGACTATATCTCCAG
ATTATGCCTATGGTGCCACTGGGCACCCAGGCATCATCCCACCACATGCCACTCTCGTCTTCGATGTGGA
GCTTCTAAAACCGGAAGAATTCAGCAAAGGAGAAGAACTTTTCACTGGAGTTGTCCCAATTCTTGTTGAA
TTAGATGGTGATGTTAATGGGCACAAATTTTCTGTCCGTGGAGAGGGTGAAGGTGATGCTACAAACGGAA
AACTCACCCTTAAATTTATTTGCACTACTGGAAAACTACCTGTTCCGTGGCCAACACTTGTCACTACTCT
GACCTATGGTGTTCAATGCTTTTCCCGTTATCCGGATCACATGAAACGGCATGACTTTTTCAAGAGTGCC
ATGCCCGAAGGTTATGTACAGGAACGCACTATATCTTTCAAAGATGACGGGACCTACAAGACGCGTGCTG
AAGTCAAGTTTGAAGGTGATACCCTTGTTAATCGTATCGAGTTAAAGGGTATTGATTTTAAAGAAGATGG
AAACATTCTTGGACACAAACTCGAGTACAACTTTAACTCACACAATGTATACATCACGGCAGACAAACAA
AAGAATGGAATCAAAGCTAACTTCAAAATTCGCCACAACGTTGAAGATGGTTCCGTTCAACTAGCAGACC
ATTATCAACAAAATACTCCAATTGGCGATGGCCCTGTCCTTTTACCAGACAACCATTACCTGTCGACACA
ATCTGTCCTTTCGAAAGATCCCAACGAAAAGCGTGACCACATGGTCCTTCTTGAGTTTGTAACTGCTGCT
GGGATTACACATGGCATGGATGAGCTCTACAAATAAGTTAACTTGTTTATTGCAGCTTATAATGGTTACA
AATAAAGCAATAGCATCACAAATTTCACAAATAAAGCATTTTTTTCACTGCATTCTAGTTGTGGTTTGTC
CAAACTCATCAATGTATCTTATCATGTCTGGAATTGACTCAAATGATGTCAATTAGTCTATCAGAAGCTA
TCTGGTCTCCCTTCCGGGGGACAAGACATCCCTGTTTAATATTTAAACAGCAGTGTTCCCAAACTGGGTT
CTTATATCCCTTGCTCTGGTCAACCAGGTTGCAGGGTTTCCTGTCCTCACAGGAACGAAGTCCCTAAAGA
AACAGTGGCAGCCAGGTTTAGCCCCGGAATTGACTGGATTCCTTTTTTAGGGCCCATTGGTATGGCTTTT
TCCCCGTATCCCCCCAGGTGTCTGCAGGCTCAAAGAGCAGCGAGAAGCGTTCAGAGGAAAGCGATCCCGT
GCCACCTTCCCCGTGCCCGGGCTGTCCCCGCACGCTGCCGGCTCGGGGATGCGGGGGGAGCGCCGGACCG
GAGCGGAGCCCCGGGCGGCTCGCTGCTGCCCCCTAGCGGGGGAGGGACGTAATTACATCCCTGGGGGCTT
TGGGGGGGGGCTGTCCCTGATATCTATAACAAGAAAATATATATATAATAAGTTATCACGTAAGTAGAAC
ATGAAATAACAATATAATTATCGTATGAGTTAAATCTTAAAAGTCACGTAAAAGATAATCATGCGTCATT
TTGACTCACGCGGTCGTTATAGTTCAAAATCAGTGACACTTACCGCATTGACAAGCACGCCTCACGGGAG
CTCCAAGCGGCGACTGAGATGTCCTAAATGCACAGCGACGGATTCGCGCTATTTAGAAAGAGAGAGCAAT
ATTTCAAGAATGCATGCGTCAATTTTACGCAGACTATCTTTCTAGGGTTAATCTAGCTGCATCAGGATCA
TATCGTCGGGTCTTTTTTCCGGCTCAGTCATCGCCCAAGCTGGCGCTATCTGGGCATCGGGGAGGAAGAA
GCCCGTGCCTTTTCCCGCGAGGTTGAAGCGGCATGGAAAGAGTTTGCCGAGGATGACTGCTGCTGCATTG
ACGTTGAGCGAAAACGCACGTTTACCATGATGATTCGGGAAGGTGTGGCCATGCACGCCTTTAACGGTGA
ACTGTTCGTTCAGGCCACCTGGGATACCAGTTCGTCGCGGCTTTTCCGGACACAGTTCCGGATGGTCAGC
CCGAAGCGCATCAGCAACCCGAACAATACCGGCGACAGCCGGAACTGCCGTGCCGGTGTGCAGATTAATG
ACAGCGGTGCGGCGCTGGGATATTACGTCAGCGAGGACGGGTATCCTGGCTGGATGCCGCAGAAATGGAC
ATGGATACCCCGTGAGTTACCCGGCGGGCGCGCTTGGCGTAATCATGGTCATAGCTGTTTCCTGTGTGAA
ATTGTTATCCGCTCACAATTCCACACAACATACGAGCCGGAAGCATAAAGTGTAAAGCCTGGGGTGCCTA
ATGAGTGAGCTAACTCACATTAATTGCGTTGCGCTCACTGCCCGCTTTCCAGTCGGGAAACCTGTCGTGC
CAGCTGCATTAATGAATCGGCCAACGCGCGGGGAGAGGCGGTTTGCGTATTGGGCGCTCTTCCGCTTCCT
CGCTCACTGACTCGCTGCGCTCGGTCGTTCGGCTGCGGCGAGCGGTATCAGCTCACTCAAAGGCGGTAAT
ACGGTTATCCACAGAATCAGGGGATAACGCAGGAAAGAACATGTGAGCAAAAGGCCAGCAAAAGGCCAGG
AACCGTAAAAAGGCCGCGTTGCTGGCGTTTTTCCATAGGCTCCGCCCCCCTGACGAGCATCACAAAAATC
GACGCTCAAGTCAGAGGTGGCGAAACCCGACAGGACTATAAAGATACCAGGCGTTTCCCCCTGGAAGCTC
CCTCGTGCGCTCTCCTGTTCCGACCCTGCCGCTTACCGGATACCTGTCCGCCTTTCTCCCTTCGGGAAGC
GTGGCGCTTTCTCATAGCTCACGCTGTAGGTATCTCAGTTCGGTGTAGGTCGTTCGCTCCAAGCTGGGCT
GTGTGCACGAACCCCCCGTTCAGCCCGACCGCTGCGCCTTATCCGGTAACTATCGTCTTGAGTCCAACCC
GGTAAGACACGACTTATCGCCACTGGCAGCAGCCACTGGTAACAGGATTAGCAGAGCGAGGTATGTAGGC
GGTGCTACAGAGTTCTTGAAGTGGTGGCCTAACTACGGCTACACTAGAAGGACAGTATTTGGTATCTGCG
CTCTGCTGAAGCCAGTTACCTTCGGAAAAAGAGTTGGTAGCTCTTGATCCGGCAAACAAACCACCGCTGG
TAGCGGTGGTTTTTTTGTTTGCAAGCAGCAGATTACGCGCAGAAAAAAAGGATCTCAAGAAGATCCTTTG
ATCTTTTCTACGGGGTCTGACGCTCAGTGGAACGAAAACTCACGTTAAGGGATTTTGGTCATGAGATTAT
CAAAAAGGATCTTCACCTAGATCCTTTTAAATTAAAAATGAAGTTTTAAATCAATCTAAAGTATATATGA
GTAAACTTGGTCTGACAGTTACCAATGCTTAATCAGTGAGGCACCTATCTCAGCGATCTGTCTATTTCGT
TCATCCATAGTTGCCTGACTCCCCGTCGTGTAGATAACTACGATACGGGAGGGCTTACCATCTGGCCCCA
GTGCTGCAATGATACCGCGAGACCCACGCTCACCGGCTCCAGATTTATCAGCAATAAACCAGCCAGCCGG
AAGGGCCGAGCGCAGAAGTGGTCCTGCAACTTTATCCGCCTCCATCCAGTCTATTAATTGTTGCCGGGAA
GCTAGAGTAAGTAGTTCGCCAGTTAATAGTTTGCGCAACGTTGTTGCCATTGCTACAGGCATCGTGGTGT
CACGCTCGTCGTTTGGTATGGCTTCATTCAGCTCCGGTTCCCAACGATCAAGGCGAGTTACATGATCCCC
CATGTTGTGCAAAAAAGCGGTTAGCTCCTTCGGTCCTCCGATCGTTGTCAGAAGTAAGTTGGCCGCAGTG
TTATCACTCATGGTTATGGCAGCACTGCATAATTCTCTTACTGTCATGCCATCCGTAAGATGCTTTTCTG
TGACTGGTGAGTACTCAACCAAGTCATTCTGAGAATAGTGTATGCGGCGACCGAGTTGCTCTTGCCCGGC
GTCAATACGGGATAATACCGCGCCACATAGCAGAACTTTAAAAGTGCTCATCATTGGAAAACGTTCTTCG
GGGCGAAAACTCTCAAGGATCTTACCGCTGTTGAGATCCAGTTCGATGTAACCCACTCGTGCACCCAACT
GATCTTCAGCATCTTTTACTTTCACCAGCGTTTCTGGGTGAGCAAAAACAGGAAGGCAAAATGCCGCAAA
AAAGGGAATAAGGGCGACACGGAAATGTTGAATACTCATACTCTTCCTTTTTCAATATTATTGAAGCATT
TATCAGGGTTATTGTCTCATGAGCGGATACATATTTGAATGTATTTAGAAAAATAAACAAATAGGGGTTC
CGCGCACATTTCCCCGAAAAGTGCCACCTAAATTGTAAGCGTTAATATTTTGTTAAAATTCGCGTTAAAT
TTTTGTTAAATCAGCTCATTTTTTAACCAATAGGCCGAAATCGGCAAAATCCCTTATAAATCAAAAGAAT
AGACCGAGATAGGGT
[37 nt withheld, positions 4776-4812]
AAAGAACGTGGACTCCAACGTCAAAGG
[49 nt withheld, positions 4840-4888]
T
[91 nt withheld, positions 4890-4980]
G
[124 nt withheld, positions 4982-5105]
CCCATTCGCCATTCAGGCTGCGCAACTGTTGGGAAGGGCGATCGGTGCGGGCCTCTTCGCTATTACGCCA
GCTGGCGAAAGGGGGATGTGCTGCAAGGCGATTAAGTTGGGTAACGCCAGGGTTTTCCCAGTCACGACGT
TGTAAAACGACGGCCAGTGAGCGCGCCTCGTTCATTCACGTTTTTGAACCCGTGGAGGACGGGCAGACTC
GCGGTGCAAATGTGTTTTACAGCGTGATGGAGCAGATGAAGATGCTCGACACGCTGCAGAACACGCAGCT
AGATTAACCCTAGAAAGATAATCATATTGTGACGTACGTTAAAGATAATCATGCGTAAAATTGACGCATG
TGTTTTATCGGTCTGTATATCGAGGTTTATTTATTAATTTGAATAGATATTAAGTTTTATTATATTTACA
CTTACATACTAATAATAAATTCAACAAACAATTTATTTATGTTTATTTATTTATTAAAAAAAAACAAAAA
CTCAAAATTTCTTCTATAAAGTAACAAAACTTTTATGAGGGACAGCCCCCCCCCAAAGCCCCCAGGGATG
TAATTACGTCCCTCCCCCGCTAGGGGGCAGCAGCGAGCCGCCCGGGGCTCCGCTCCGGTCCGGCGCTCCC
CCCGCATCCCCGAGCCGGCAGCGTGCGGGGACAGCCCGGGCACGGGGAAGGTGGCACGGGATCGCTTTCC
TCTGAACGCTTCTCGCTGCTCTTTGAGCCTGCAGACACCTGGGGGGATACGGGGAAAAGGCCTCCAAGGC
CAGACTAGAACTTTTAAAAGAAAAGGGGGGATTGGGGGGTACAGTGCAGGGGAAAGAATAGTAGACATAA
TAGCAACAGACATACAAACAAAGAATTACAAAAACAAATTACAAAAATTCAAAATTTTATCGATCACGAG
ACTAGCCTCGACATTGATTATTGACTAGTTATTAATAGTAATCAATTACGGGGTCATTAGTTCATAGCCC
ATATATGGAGTTCCGCGTTACATAACTTACGGTAAATGGCCCGCCTGGCTGACCGCCCAACGACCCCCGC
CCATTGACGTCAATAATGACGTATGTTCCCATAGTAACGCCAATAGGGACTTTCCATTGACGTCAATGGG
TGGACTATTTACGGTAAACTGCCCACTTGGCAGTACATCAAGTGTATCATATGCCAAGTACGCCCCCTAT
TGACGTCAATGACGGTAAATGGCCCGCCTGGCATTATGCCCAGTACATGACCTTATGGGACTTTCCTACT
TGGCAGTACATCTACGTATTAGTCATCGCTATTACCATGGGTCGAGGTGAGCCCCACGTTCTGCTTCACT
CTCCCCATCTCCCCCCCCTCCCCACCCCCAATTTTGTATTTATTTATTTTTTAATTATTTTGTGCAGCGA
TGGGGGCGGGGGGGGGGGGGGCGCGCGCCAGGCGGGGCGGGGCGGGGCGAGGGGCGGGGCGGGGCGAGGC
GGAGAGGTGCGGCGGCAGCCAATCAGAGCGGCGCGCTCCGAAAGTTTCCTTTTATGGCGAGGCGGCGGCG
GCGGCGGCCCTATAAAAAGCGAAGCGCGCGGCGGGCGGGAGTCGCTGCGTTGCCTTCGCCCCGTGCCCCG
CTCCGCGCCGCCTCGCGCCGCCCGCCCCGGCTCTGACTGACCGCGTTACTCCCACAGGTGAGCGGGCGGG
ACGGCCCTTCTCCTCCGGGCTGTAATTAGCGCTTGGTTTAATGACGGCTCGTTTCTTTTCTGTGGCTGCG
TGAAAGCCTTAAAGGGCTCCGGGAGGGCCCTTTGTGCGGGGGGGAGCGGCTCGGGGGGTGCGTGCGTGTG
TGTGTGCGTGGGGAGCGCCGCGTGCGGCCCGCGCTGCCCGGCGGCTGTGAGCGCTGCGGGCGCGGCGCGG
GGCTTTGTGCGCTCCGCGTGTGCGCGAGGGGAGCGCGGCCGGGGGCGGTGCCCCGCGGTGCGGGGGGGCT
GCGAGGGGAACAAAGGCTGCGTGCGGGGTGTGTGCGTGGGGGGGTGAGCAGGGGGTGTGGGCGCGGCGGT
CGGGCTGTAACCCCCCCCTGCACCCCCCTCCCCGAGTTGCTGAGCACGGCCCGGCTTCGGGTGCGGGGCT
CCGTGCGGGGCGTGGCGCGGGGCTCGCCGTGCCGGGCGGGGGGTGGCGGCAGGTGGGGGTGCCGGGCGGG
GCGGGGCCGCCTCGGGCCGGGGAGGGCTCGGGGGAGGGGCGCGGCGGCCCCGGAGCGCCGGCGGCTGTCG
AGGCGCGGCGAGCCGCAGCCATTGCCTTTTATGGTAATCGTGCGAGAGGGCGCAGGGACTTCCTTTGTCC
CAAATCTGGCGGAGCCGAAATCTGGGAGGCGCCGCCGCACCCCCTCTAGCGGGCGCGGGCGAAGCGGTGC
GGCGCCGGCAGGAAGGAAATGGGCGGGGAGGGCCTTCGTGCGTCGCCGCGCCGCCGTCCCCTTCTCCATC
TCCAGCCTCGGGGCTGCCGCAGGGGGACGGCTGCCTTCGGGGGGGACGGGGCAGGGCGGGGTTCGGCTTC
TGGCGTGTGACCGGCGGCTCTAGAGCCTCTGCTAACCATGTTCATGCCTTCTTCTTTTTCCTACAGCTCC
TGGGCAACGTGCTGGTTATTGTGCTGTCTCATCATTTTGGCAAA
