>Addgene plasmid #78289 | AgDD | addgene partial sequence | sequence record 148896 | pCAG-F 5'-GCAACGTGCTGGTTATTGTG-3'
GCTGGCTGGTCTAGATATTGGAGTGCAGGTGGAAACCATCTCCCCAGGAGACGGGCGCACCTTCCCCAAG
CGCGGCCAGACCTGTGTGGTGCACTACACCGGGATGCTTGAAGATGGAAAGAAAGTCGATTCCTCCCGGG
ACAGAAACAAGCCCTTTAAGTTTATGCTAGGCAAGCAGGAGGTGATCCGAGGCTGGGAAGAAGGGGTTGC
CCAGATGAGTGTGGGTCAGAGAGCCAAACTGACTATATCTCCAGATTATGCCTATGGTGCCACTGGGCAC
CCAGGCATCATCCCACCACATGCCACTCTCGTCTTCGATGTGGAGCTTCTAAAACCGGAAGAATTCAGCA
AAGGAGAAGAACTTTTCACTGGAGTTGTCCCAATTCTTGTTGAATTAGATGGTGATGTTAATGGGCACAA
ATTTTCTGTCCGTGGAGAGGGTGAA
