>Addgene plasmid #78289 | AgDD | addgene partial sequence | sequence record 148898 | M13-Rev 5'-CAGGAAACAGCTATGACC-3'
TATCCATGTCCATTTCTGCGGCATCCAGCCAGGATACCCGTCCTCGCTGACGTAATATCCCAGCGCCGCA
CCGCTGTCATTAATCTGCACACCGGCACGGCAGTTCCGGCTGTCGCCGGTATTGTTCGGGTTGCTGATGC
GCTTCGGGCTGACCATCCGGAACTGTGTCCGGAAAAGCCGCGACGAACTGGTATCCCAGGTGGCCTGAAC
GAACAGTTCACCGTTAAAGGCGTGCATGGCCACACCTTCCCGAATCATCATGGTAAACGTGCGTTTTCGC
TCAACGTCAATGCAGCAGCAGTCATCCTCGGCAAACTCTTTCCATGCCGCTTCAACCTCGCGGGAAAAGG
CACGGGCTTCTTCCTCCCCGATGCCCAGATAGCGCCAGCTTGGGCGATGACTGAGCCGGAAAAAAGACCC
GACGATATGATCCTGATGCAGCTAGATTAACCCTAGAAAGATAGTCTGCGTAAAATTGACGCATGCATTC
TTGAAATATTGCTCTCTCTTTCTAAATAGCGCGAATCCGTCGCTGTGCATTTAGGACATCTCAGTCGCCG
CTTGGAGCTCCCGTGAGGCGTGCTTGTCAATGCGGTAAGTGTCACTGATTTTGAACTATAACGACCGCGT
GAGTCAAAATGACGCATGATTATCTTTTACGTGACTTTTAAGATTTAACTCATACGATAATTATATTGTT
ATTTCATGTTCTACTTACGTGATAACTTATTATATATATATTTTCTT
